>Addgene plasmid #22662 | pCDHblast MCSNard OST-LMNAd50 | addgene full sequence | sequence record 308856 | Addgene NGS Result
TGTAGTCTTATGCAATACTCTTGTAGTCTTGCAACATGGTAACGATGAGTTAGCAACATGCCTTACAAGG
AGAGAAAAAGCACCGTGCATGCCGATTGGTGGAAGTAAGGTGGTACGATCGTGCCTTATTAGGAAGGCAA
CAGACGGGTCTGACATGGATTGGACGAACCACTGAATTGCCGCATTGCAGAGATATTGTATTTAAGTGCC
TAGCTCGATACATAAACGGGTCTCTCTGGTTAGACCAGATCTGAGCCTGGGAGCTCTCTGGCTAACTAGG
GAACCCACTGCTTAAGCCTCAATAAAGCTTGCCTTGAGTGCTTCAAGTAGTGTGTGCCCGTCTGTTGTGT
GACTCTGGTAACTAGAGATCCCTCAGACCCTTTTAGTCAGTGTGGAAAATCTCTAGCAGTGGCGCCCGAA
CAGGGACTTGAAAGCGAAAGGGAAACCAGAGGAGCTCTCTCGACGCAGGACTCGGCTTGCTGAAGCGCGC
ACGGCAAGAGGCGAGGGGCGGCGACTGGTGAGTACGCCAAAAATTTTGACTAGCGGAGGCTAGAAGGAGA
GAGATGGGTGCGAGAGCGTCAGTATTAAGCGGGGGAGAATTAGATCGCGATGGGAAAAAATTCGGTTAAG
GCCAGGGGGAAAGAAAAAATATAAATTAAAACATATAGTATGGGCAAGCAGGGAGCTAGAACGATTCGCA
GTTAATCCTGGCCTGTTAGAAACATCAGAAGGCTGTAGACAAATACTGGGACAGCTACAACCATCCCTTC
AGACAGGATCAGAAGAACTTAGATCATTATATAATACAGTAGCAACCCTCTATTGTGTGCATCAAAGGAT
AGAGATAAAAGACACCAAGGAAGCTTTAGACAAGATAGAGGAAGAGCAAAACAAAAGTAAGACCACCGCA
CAGCAAGCGGCCACTGATCTTCAGACCTGGAGGAGGAGATATGAGGGACAATTGGAGAAGTGAATTATAT
AAATATAAAGTAGTAAAAATTGAACCATTAGGAGTAGCACCCACCAAGGCAAAGAGAAGAGTGGTGCAGA
GAGAAAAAAGAGCAGTGGGAATAGGAGCTTTGTTCCTTGGGTTCTTGGGAGCAGCAGGAAGCACTATGGG
CGCAGCGTCAATGACGCTGACGGTACAGGCCAGACAATTATTGTCTGGTATAGTGCAGCAGCAGAACAAT
TTGCTGAGGGCTATTGAGGCGCAACAGCATCTGTTGCAACTCACAGTCTGGGGCATCAAGCAGCTCCAGG
CAAGAATCCTGGCTGTGGAAAGATACCTAAAGGATCAACAGCTCCTGGGGATTTGGGGTTGCTCTGGAAA
ACTCATTTGCACCACTGCTGTGCCTTGGAATGCTAGTTGGAGTAATAAATCTCTGGAACAGATTTGGAAT
CACACGACCTGGATGGAGTGGGACAGAGAAATTAACAATTACACAAGCTTAATACACTCCTTAATTGAAG
AATCGCAAAACCAGCAAGAAAAGAATGAACAAGAATTATTGGAATTAGATAAATGGGCAAGTTTGTGGAA
TTGGTTTAACATAACAAATTGGCTGTGGTATATAAAATTATTCATAATGATAGTAGGAGGCTTGGTAGGT
TTAAGAATAGTTTTTGCTGTACTTTCTATAGTGAATAGAGTTAGGCAGGGATATTCACCATTATCGTTTC
AGACCCACCTCCCAACCCCGAGGGGACCCGACAGGCCCGAAGGAATAGAAGAAGAAGGTGGAGAGAGAGA
CAGAGACAGATCCATTCGATTAGTGAACGGATCTCGACGGTATCGGTTAACTTTTAAAAGAAAAGGGGGG
ATTGGGGGGTACAGTGCAGGGGAAAGAATAGTAGACATAATAGCAACAGACATACAAACTAAAGAATTAC
AAAAACAAATTACAAAATTCAAAATTTTATCGATACTAGTATTATGCCCAGTACATGACCTTATGGGACT
TTCCTACTTGGCAGTACATCTACGTATTAGTCATCGCTATTACCATGGTGATGCGGTTTTGGCAGTACAT
CAATGGGCGTGGATAGCGGTTTGACTCACGGGGATTTCCAAGTCTCCACCCCATTGACGTCAATGGGAGT
TTGTTTTGGCACCAAAATCAACGGGACTTTCCAAAATGTCGTAACAACTCCGCCCCATTGACGCAAATGG
GCGGTAGGCGTGTACGGTGGGAGGTTTATATAAGCAGAGCTCGTTTAGTGAACCGTCAGATCGCCTGGAG
ACGCCATCCACGCTGTTTTGACCTCCATAGAAGATTCTAGAGCTAGCGAATTGGGATCCACCATGGCTAG
CTGGAGCCACCCGCAGTTCGAGAAAGGTGGAGGTTCCGGAGGTGGATCGGGAGGTGGATCGTGGAGCCAC
CCGCAGTTCGAAAAAGGCGCCGGGTCGACCGAGACCCCGTCCCAGCGGCGCGCCACCCGCAGCGGGGCGC
AGGCCAGCTCCACTCCGCTGTCGCCCACCCGCATCACCCGGCTGCAGGAGAAGGAGGACCTGCAGGAGCT
CAATGATCGCTTGGCGGTCTACATCGACCGTGTGCGCTCGCTGGAAACGGAGAACGCAGGGCTGCGCCTT
CGCATCACCGAGTCTGAAGAGGTGGTCAGCCGCGAGGTGTCCGGCATCAAGGCCGCCTACGAGGCCGAGC
TCGGGGATGCCCGCAAGACCCTTGACTCAGTAGCCAAGGAGCGCGCCCGCCTGCAGCTGGAGCTGAGCAA
AGTGCGTGAGGAGTTTAAGGAGCTGAAAGCGCGCAATACCAAGAAGGAGGGTGACCTGATAGCTGCTCAG
GCTCGGCTGAAGGACCTGGAGGCTCTGCTGAACTCCAAGGAGGCCGCACTGAGCACTGCTCTCAGTGAGA
AGCGCACGCTGGAGGGCGAGCTGCATGATCTGCGGGGCCAGGTGGCCAAGCTTGAGGCAGCCCTAGGTGA
GGCCAAGAAGCAACTTCAGGATGAGATGCTGCGGCGGGTGGATGCTGAGAACAGGCTGCAGACCATGAAG
GAGGAACTGGACTTCCAGAAGAACATCTACAGTGAGGAGCTGCGTGAGACCAAGCGCCGTCATGAGACCC
GACTGGTGGAGATTGACAATGGGAAGCAGCGTGAGTTTGAGAGCCGGCTGGCGGATGCGCTGCAGGAACT
GCGGGCCCAGCATGAGGACCAGGTGGAGCAGTATAAGAAGGAGCTGGAGAAGACTTATTCTGCCAAGCTG
GACAATGCCAGGCAGTCTGCTGAGAGGAACAGCAACCTGGTGGGGGCTGCCCACGAGGAGCTGCAGCAGT
CGCGCATCCGCATCGACAGCCTCTCTGCCCAGCTCAGCCAGCTCCAGAAGCAGCTGGCAGCCAAGGAGGC
GAAGCTTCGAGACCTGGAGGACTCACTGGCCCGTGAGCGGGACACCAGCCGGCGGCTGCTGGCGGAAAAG
GAGCGGGAGATGGCCGAGATGCGGGCAAGGATGCAGCAGCAGCTGGACGAGTACCAGGAGCTTCTGGACA
TCAAGCTGGCCCTGGACATGGAGATCCACGCCTACCGCAAGCTCTTGGAGGGCGAGGAGGAGAGGCTACG
CCTGTCCCCCAGCCCTACCTCGCAGCGCAGCCGTGGCCGTGCTTCCTCTCACTCATCCCAGACACAGGGT
GGGGGCAGCGTCACCAAAAAGCGCAAACTGGAGTCCACTGAGAGCCGCAGCAGCTTCTCACAGCACGCAC
GCACTAGCGGGCGCGTGGCCGTGGAGGAGGTGGATGAGGAGGGCAAGTTTGTCCGGCTGCGCAACAAGTC
CAATGAGGACCAGTCCATGGGCAATTGGCAGATCAAGCGCCAGAATGGAGATGATCCCTTGCTGACTTAC
CGGTTCCCACCAAAGTTCACCCTGAAGGCTGGGCAGGTGGTGACGATCTGGGCTGCAGGAGCTGGGGCCA
CCCACAGCCCCCCTACCGACCTGGTGTGGAAGGCACAGAACACCTGGGGCTGCGGGAACAGCCTGCGTAC
GGCTCTCATCAACTCCACTGGGGAAGAAGTGGCCATGCGCAAGCTGGTGCGCTCAGTGACTGTGGTTGAG
GACGACGAGGATGAGGATGGAGATGACCTGCTCCATCACCACCACGGCTCCCACTGCAGCAGCTCGGGGG
ACCCCGCTGAGTACAACCTGCGCTCGCGCACCGTGCTGTGCGGGACCTGCGGGCAGCCTGCCGACAAGGC
ATCTGCCAGCGGCTCAGGAGCCCAGAGCCCCCAGAACTGCAGCATCATGTAAGAATTCCTCGAGGCGGCC
GCTAAATAGTTGAATTTAAATAGATCTCCAGCACAGTGGTAAATAGTTGATTCGAACAAGGATCTGCGAT
CGCTCCGGTGCCCGTCAGTGGGCAGAGCGCACATCGCCCACAGTCCCCGAGAAGTTGGGGGGAGGGGTCG
GCAATTGAACGGGTGCCTAGAGAAGGTGGCGCGGGGTAAACTGGGAAAGTGATGTCGTGTACTGGCTCCG
CCTTTTTCCCGAGGGTGGGGGAGAACCGTATATAAGTGCAGTAGTCGCCGTGAACGTTCTTTTTCGCAAC
GGGTTTGCCGCCAGAACACAGCTGAAGCTTCGAGGGGCTCGCATCTCTCCTTCACGCGCCCGCCGCCCTA
CCTGAGGCCGCCATCCACGCCGGTTGAGTCGCGTTCTGCCGCCTCCCGCCTGTGGTGCCTCCTGAACTGC
GTCCGCCGTCTAGGTAAGTTTAAAGCTCAGGTCGAGACCGGGCCTTTGTCCGGCGCTCCCTTGGAGCCTA
CCTAGACTCAGCCGGCTCTCCACGCTTTGCCTGACCCTGCTTGCTCAACTCTACGTCTTTGTTTCGTTTT
CTGTTCTGCGCCGTTACAGATCCAAGCTGTGACCGGCGCCTACGCCCATGGGCATGGCCAAGCCTTTGTC
TCAAGAAGAATCCACCCTCATTGAAAGAGCAACGGCTACAATCAACAGCATCCCCATCTCTGAAGACTAC
AGCGTCGCCAGCGCAGCTCTCTCTAGCGACGGCCGCATCTTCACTGGTGTCAATGTATATCATTTTACTG
GGGGACCTTGTGCAGAACTCGTGGTGCTGGGCACTGCTGCTGCTGCGGCAGCTGGCAACCTGACTTGTAT
CGTCGCGATCGGAAATGAGAACAGGGGCATCTTGAGCCCCTGCGGACGGTGCCGACAGGTGCTTCTCGAT
CTGCATCCTGGGATCAAAGCCATAGTGAAGGACAGTGATGGACAGCCGACGGCAGTTGGGATTCGTGAAT
TGCTGCCCTCTGGTTATGTGTGGGAGGGCTAAGCACAATTCGAGCTCGCGTCGATCGACAATCAACCTCT
GGATTACAAAATTTGTGAAAGATTGACTGGTATTCTTAACTATGTTGCTCCTTTTACGCTATGTGGATAC
GCTGCTTTAATGCCTTTGTATCATGCTATTGCTTCCCGTATGGCTTTCATTTTCTCCTCCTTGTATAAAT
CCTGGTTGCTGTCTCTTTATGAGGAGTTGTGGCCCGTTGTCAGGCAACGTGGCGTGGTGTGCACTGTGTT
TGCTGACGCAACCCCCACTGGTTGGGGCATTGCCACCACCTGTCAGCTCCTTTCCGGGACTTTCGCTTTC
CCCCTCCCTATTGCCACGGCGGAACTCATCGCCGCCTGCCTTGCCCGCTGCTGGACAGGGGCTCGGCTGT
TGGGCACTGACAATTCCGTGGTGTTGTCGGGGAAATCATCGTCCTTTCCTTGGCTGCTCGCCTGTGTTGC
CACCTGGATTCTGCGCGGGACGTCCTTCTGCTACGTCCCTTCGGCCCTCAATCCAGCGGACCTTCCTTCC
CGCGGCCTGCTGCCGGCTCTGCGGCCTCTTCCGCGTCTTCGCCTTCGCCCTCAGACGAGTCGGATCTCCC
TTTGGGCCGCCTCCCCGCCTGGTACCTTTAAGACCAATGACTTACAAGGCAGCTGTAGATCTTAGCCACT
TTTTAAAAGAAAAGGGGGGACTGGAAGGGCTAATTCACTCCCAACGAAGATAAGATCTGCTTTTTGCTTG
TACTGGGTCTCTCTGGTTAGACCAGATCTGAGCCTGGGAGCTCTCTGGCTAACTAGGGAACCCACTGCTT
AAGCCTCAATAAAGCTTGCCTTGAGTGCTTCAAGTAGTGTGTGCCCGTCTGTTGTGTGACTCTGGTAACT
AGAGATCCCTCAGACCCTTTTAGTCAGTGTGGAAAATCTCTAGCAGTAGTAGTTCATGTCATCTTATTAT
TCAGTATTTATAACTTGCAAAGAAATGAATATCAGAGAGTGAGAGGAACTTGTTTATTGCAGCTTATAAT
GGTTACAAATAAAGCAATAGCATCACAAATTTCACAAATAAAGCATTTTTTTCACTGCATTCTAGTTGTG
GTTTGTCCAAACTCATCAATGTATCTTATCATGTCTGGCTCTAGCTATCCCGCCCCTAACTCCGCCCATC
CCGCCCCTAACTCCGCCCAGTTCCGCCCATTCTCCGCCCCATGGCTGACTAATTTTTTTTATTTATGCAG
AGGCCGAGGCCGCCTCGGCCTCTGAGCTATTCCAGAAGTAGTGAGGAGGCTTTTTTGGAGGCCTAGACTT
TTGCAGAGACCAAATTCGTAATCATGTCATAGCTGTTTCCTGTGTGAAATTGTTATCCGCTCACAATTCC
ACACAACATACGAGCCGGAAGCATAAAGTGTAAAGCCTGGGGTGCCTAATGAGTGAGCTAACTCACATTA
ATTGCGTTGCGCTCACTGCCCGCTTTCCAGTCGGGAAACCTGTCGTGCCAGCTGCATTAATGAATCGGCC
AACGCGCGGGGAGAGGCGGTTTGCGTATTGGGCGCTCTTCCGCTTCCTCGCTCACTGACTCGCTGCGCTC
GGTCGTTCGGCTGCGGCGAGCGGTATCAGCTCACTCAAAGGCGGTAATACGGTTATCCACAGAATCAGGG
GATAACGCAGGAAAGAACATGTGAGCAAAAGGCCAGCAAAAGGCCAGGAACCGTAAAAAGGCCGCGTTGC
TGGCGTTTTTCCATAGGCTCCGCCCCCCTGACGAGCATCACAAAAATCGACGCTCAAGTCAGAGGTGGCG
AAACCCGACAGGACTATAAAGATACCAGGCGTTTCCCCCTGGAAGCTCCCTCGTGCGCTCTCCTGTTCCG
ACCCTGCCGCTTACCGGATACCTGTCCGCCTTTCTCCCTTCGGGAAGCGTGGCGCTTTCTCATAGCTCAC
GCTGTAGGTATCTCAGTTCGGTGTAGGTCGTTCGCTCCAAGCTGGGCTGTGTGCACGAACCCCCCGTTCA
GCCCGACCGCTGCGCCTTATCCGGTAACTATCGTCTTGAGTCCAACCCGGTAAGACACGACTTATCGCCA
CTGGCAGCAGCCACTGGTAACAGGATTAGCAGAGCGAGGTATGTAGGCGGTGCTACAGAGTTCTTGAAGT
GGTGGCCTAACTACGGCTACACTAGAAGAACAGTATTTGGTATCTGCGCTCTGCTGAAGCCAGTTACCTT
CGGAAAAAGAGTTGGTAGCTCTTGATCCGGCAAACAAACCACCGCTGGTAGCGGTGGTTTTTTTGTTTGC
AAGCAGCAGATTACGCGCAGAAAAAAAGGATCTCAAGAAGATCCTTTGATCTTTTCTACGGGGTCTGACG
CTCAGTGGAACGAAAACTCACGTTAAGGGATTTTGGTCATGAGATTATCAAAAAGGATCTTCACCTAGAT
CCTTTTAAATTAAAAATGAAGTTTTAAATCAATCTAAAGTATATATGAGTAAACTTGGTCTGACAGTTAC
CAATGCTTAATCAGTGAGGCACCTATCTCAGCGATCTGTCTATTTCGTTCATCCATAGTTGCCTGACTCC
CCGTCGTGTAGATAACTACGATACGGGAGGGCTTACCATCTGGCCCCAGTGCTGCAATGATACCGCGAGA
CCCACGCTCACCGGCTCCAGATTTATCAGCAATAAACCAGCCAGCCGGAAGGGCCGAGCGCAGAAGTGGT
CCTGCAACTTTATCCGCCTCCATCCAGTCTATTAATTGTTGCCGGGAAGCTAGAGTAAGTAGTTCGCCAG
TTAATAGTTTGCGCAACGTTGTTGCCATTGCTACAGGCATCGTGGTGTCACGCTCGTCGTTTGGTATGGC
TTCATTCAGCTCCGGTTCCCAACGATCAAGGCGAGTTACATGATCCCCCATGTTGTGCAAAAAAGCGGTT
AGCTCCTTCGGTCCTCCGATCGTTGTCAGAAGTAAGTTGGCCGCAGTGTTATCACTCATGGTTATGGCAG
CACTGCATAATTCTCTTACTGTCATGCCATCCGTAAGATGCTTTTCTGTGACTGGTGAGTACTCAACCAA
GTCATTCTGAGAATAGTGTATGCGGCGACCGAGTTGCTCTTGCCCGGCGTCAATACGGGATAATACCGCG
CCACATAGCAGAACTTTAAAAGTGCTCATCATTGGAAAACGTTCTTCGGGGCGAAAACTCTCAAGGATCT
TACCGCTGTTGAGATCCAGTTCGATGTAACCCACTCGTGCACCCAACTGATCTTCAGCATCTTTTACTTT
CACCAGCGTTTCTGGGTGAGCAAAAACAGGAAGGCAAAATGCCGCAAAAAAGGGAATAAGGGCGACACGG
AAATGTTGAATACTCATACTCTTCCTTTTTCAATATTATTGAAGCATTTATCAGGGTTATTGTCTCATGA
GCGGATACATATTTGAATGTATTTAGAAAAATAAACAAATAGGGGTTCCGCGCACATTTCCCCGAAAAGT
GCCACCTGACGTCTAAGAAACCATTATTATCATGACATTAACCTATAAAAATAGGCGTATCACGAGGCCC
TTTCGTCTCGCGCGTTTCGGTGATGACGGTGAAAACCTCTGACACATGCAGCTCCCGGAGACGGTCACAG
CTTGTCTGTAAGCGGATGCCGGGAGCAGACAAGCCCGTCAGGGCGCGTCAGCGGGTGTTGGCGGGTGTCG
GGGCTGGCTTAACTATGCGGCATCAGAGCAGATTGTACTGAGAGTGCACCATATGCGGTGTGAAATACCG
CACAGATGCGTAAGGAGAAAATACCGCATCAGGCGCCATTCGCCATTCAGGCTGCGCAACTGTTGGGAAG
GGCGATCGGTGCGGGCCTCTTCGCTATTACGCCAGCTGGCGAAAGGGGGATGTGCTGCAAGGCGATTAAG
TTGGGTAACGCCAGGGTTTTCCCAGTCACGACGTTGTAAAACGACGGCCAGTGCCAAGCTGACGCG
Features (pLannotate 1.2.2; 30 found; start..end, strand, type, name):
      1..227     +  promoter       RSV promoter: Rous sarcoma virus enhancer/promoter
    228..408     +  LTR            5' LTR (truncated): truncated 5' long terminal repeat (LTR) from HIV-1
    455..580     +  misc_feature   HIV-1 Ψ: packaging signal of human immunodeficiency virus type 1
    564..902     +  CDS            HIV-1 gag (fragment): gag protein from human immunodeficiency virus 1; gag
   1073..1306    +  misc_feature   RRE: The Rev response element (RRE) of HIV-1 allows for Rev-dependent mRNA export from the nucleus to the cytoplasm.
   1683..1783    +  CDS            Rev (fragment): human immunodeficiency virus 1 (HIV-1) Rev protein; rev; enhances nuclear export of unspliced and incompletely spliced viral mRNAs
   1802..1918    +  misc_feature   cPPT/CTS: central polypurine tract and central termination sequence of HIV-1
   1931..2007    +  enhancer       CMV enhancer (fragment): human cytomegalovirus immediate early enhancer
   2008..2211    +  promoter       CMV promoter: human cytomegalovirus (CMV) immediate early promoter
   2312..2331    +  CDS            Strep-Tag II (fragment): peptide that binds Strep-Tactin®, an engineered form of streptavidin
   2372..2394    +  CDS            Strep-Tag II (fragment): peptide that binds Strep-Tactin®, an engineered form of streptavidin
   2411..4225    +  CDS            LMNA (fragment): LMNA_HUMAN - Also known as LMN1. Experimental evidence at protein level: Swiss-Prot protein existence level 1. Prelamin-A/C can accelerate smooth muscle cell senescence. It acts to disrupt mitosis and induce DNA damage in vascular smooth muscle cells (VSMCs), leading to mitotic failure, genomic instability, and premature senescence. From Homo sapiens (Human).
   4360..4571    +  promoter       EF-1α core promoter: core promoter for human elongation factor EF-1α
   4584..4852    +  LTR            5' LTR (truncated): truncated 5' long terminal repeat (LTR) from human T-cell leukemia virus (HTLV) type 1
   4884..5282    +  CDS            BSD: blasticidin S deaminase; Aspergillus terreus BSD; confers resistance to blasticidin
   5310..5898    +  misc_feature   WPRE: woodchuck hepatitis virus posttranscriptional regulatory element
   5893..6000    +  CDS            nef (fragment): NEF_SIVS4 - Experimental evidence at protein level: Swiss-Prot protein existence level 1. Interferes with TCR signaling from the cell membrane. Interacts with CD247/TCRZ (TCR zeta chain) and exert potent down- regulation of cell surface TCR/CD3 complexes. From Simian immunodeficiency virus (isolate F236/smH4) (SIV-sm) (Simian immunodeficiency virus sooty mangabey monkey).
   6025..6205    +  LTR            5' LTR (truncated): truncated 5' long terminal repeat (LTR) from HIV-1
   6277..6398    +  polyA_signal   SV40 poly(A) signal: SV40 polyadenylation signal
   6438..6573    +  rep_origin     SV40 ori: SV40 origin of replication
   6630..6646    -  protein_bind   lac operator: The lac repressor binds to the lac operator to inhibit transcription in E. coli. This inhibition can be relieved by adding lactose or isopropyl-β-D-thiogalactopyranoside (IPTG). lac repressor encoded by lacI
   6654..6684    -  promoter       lac promoter: promoter for the E. coli lac operon
   6699..6720    -  protein_bind   CAP binding site: CAP binding activates transcription in the presence of cAMP. E. coli catabolite activator protein
   6733..6825    -  CDS            lacI (fragment): lac repressor; lacI; The lac repressor binds to the lac operator to inhibit transcription in E. coli. This inhibition can be relieved by adding lactose or isopropyl-β-D-thiogalactopyranoside (IPTG).
   7008..7596    -  rep_origin     ori: high-copy-number ColE1/pMB1/pBR322/pUC origin of replication
   7767..8627    -  CDS            AmpR: β-lactamase; bla; confers resistance to ampicillin, carbenicillin, and related antibiotics
   8628..8732    -  promoter       AmpR promoter: bla
   8827..8862    +  CDS            rop (fragment): Rop protein, which maintains plasmids at low copy number; rop
   8964..9063    +  misc_feature   bom (fragment): basis of mobility region from pBR322
   9069..9223    -  CDS            lacZα (fragment): LacZα fragment of β-galactosidase; lacZ fragment
