[The description below was written by a language model from this plasmid's Addgene catalogue record and pLannotate feature annotations shown in this document.]
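Description:
pCDHblast MCSNard OST-LMNAd50 is a lentiviral transfer plasmid for mammalian expression, built on the pCDHblast backbone and sequenced at about 9.2 kb. It is maintained in E. coli through a high-copy ColE1/pUC-type origin and an ampicillin resistance gene (β-lactamase with its own promoter). The viral portion has a third-generation-style layout. An RSV promoter fused to a truncated HIV-1 5' LTR drives genomic RNA production in packaging cells. This is followed by the Ψ packaging signal with a gag fragment, the Rev response element for Rev-dependent nuclear export, and the cPPT/CTS element. A second truncated LTR sits at the 3' end, and downstream of it lie an SV40 polyadenylation signal and SV40 origin.

Between the LTRs are two expression units. In the first, a CMV promoter, annotated together with only a short piece of its enhancer, drives human lamin A carrying the 50-amino-acid deletion that yields progerin rather than mature lamin A. Progerin is the mutant protein associated with Hutchinson-Gilford progeria. The coding sequence is fused at its N terminus to a One-STrEP tag, which the feature table detects as two tandem Strep-tag II motifs and which allows capture on Strep-Tactin resin. In the second unit, an EF-1α core promoter combined with an HTLV-1 LTR segment expresses blasticidin S deaminase, so transduced cells can be selected with blasticidin. A WPRE follows this cassette to enhance transcript expression.

The construct is suited to stable delivery of tagged progerin into mammalian cells and to affinity purification of its interaction partners. This fits the associated study on ageing-related chromatin defects and loss of the NURD complex.
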