Addgene plasmid #22662: pCDHblast MCSNard OST-LMNAd50
Depositing lab: Tom Misteli. Depositing organization: National Cancer Institute (NCI). Publication: Ageing-related chromatin defects through loss of the NURD complex. Pegoraro G, Kubben N, Wickert U, Göhler H, Hoffmann K, Misteli T. Nat Cell Biol. 2009 Oct . 11(10):1261-7. 10.1038/ncb1971 PubMed 19734887.
Backbone
  Vector backbone: pCDHblast
  Backbone size w/o insert (bp): 7000
  Vector type: Mammalian Expression, Lentiviral
  Selectable markers: Blasticidin
Growth in bacteria
  Bacterial resistance: Ampicillin, 100 μg/mL
  Growth temperature: 37°C
  Growth strain: Stbl3
  Copy number: High Copy
Gene/Insert
  Gene/Insert name: LaminAd50 (=Progerin)
  Species: H. sapiens (human)
  Insert size (bp): 2000
  Mutation: 50AA deletion creating Progerin instead of mature LMNA
  Tag / fusion protein: Onestrep Tag (N terminal on insert)
  Cloning method: Restriction Enzyme; 5′ cloning site BamHI (not destroyed); 3′ cloning site EcoRI, XhoI, NotI, SwaI, BglII, AsuII (not destroyed)
  Sequencing primers: 5′ AAATGGGCGGTAGGCGTGT; 3′ TCTCTAGGCACCCGTTCAAT
Terms and licenses: Academic/Nonprofit Terms; Industry Terms: Not Available to Industry
How to cite: pCDHblast MCSNard OST-LMNAd50 was a gift from Tom Misteli (Addgene plasmid # 22662 ; http://n2t.net/addgene:22662 ; RRID:Addgene_22662)
