>Addgene plasmid #22662 | pCDHblast MCSNard OST-LMNAd50 | addgene partial sequence | sequence record 28518 | 22662 with hProgerin-F (AGATGACCTGCTCCATCACC)
GGGGGACCCCGCTGAGTACAACCTGCGCTCGCGCACCGTGCTGTGCGGGACCTGCGGGCAGCCTGCCGAC
AAGGCATCTGCCAGCGGCTCAGGAGCCCAGAGCCCCCAGAACTGCAGCATCATGTAAGAATTCCTCGAGG
CGGCCGCTAAATAGTTGAATTTAAATAGATCTCCAGCACAGTGGTAAATAGTTGATTCGAACAAGGATCT
GCGATCGCTCCGGTGCCCGTCAGTGGGCAGAGCGCACATCGCCCACAGTCCCCGAGAAGTTGGGGGGAGG
GGTCGGCAATTGAACGGGTGCCTAGAGAAGGTGGCGCGGGGTAAACTGGGAAAGTGATGTCGTGTACTGG
CTCCGCCTTTTTCCCGAGGGTGGGGGAGAACCGTATATAAGTGCAGTAGTCGCCGTGAACGTTCTTTTTC
GCAACGGGTTTGCCGCCAGAACACAGCTGAAGCTTCGAGGGGCTCGCATCTCTCCTTCACGCGCCCGCCG
CCCTACCTGAGGCCGCCATCCACGCCGGTTGAGTCGCGTTCTGCCGCCTCCCGCCTGTGGTGCCTCCTGA
ACTGCGTCCGCCGTCTAGGTAAGTTTAAAGCTCAGGTCGAGACCGGGCCTTTGTCCGGCGCTCCCTTGGA
GCCTACCTAGACTC
